Addgene plasmid #90020: pAcGFP1-N1-Dsup
Purpose: To express GFP-tagged Dsup in mammalian cells transiently
Depositing lab: Takekazu Kunieda. Publication: Extremotolerant tardigrade genome and improved radiotolerance of human cultured cells by tardigrade-unique protein. Hashimoto T, Horikawa DD, Saito Y, Kuwahara H, Kozuka-Hata H, Shin-I T, Minakuchi Y, Ohishi K, Motoyama A, Aizu T, Enomoto A, Kondo K, Tanaka S, Hara Y, Koshikawa S, Sagara H, Miura T, Yokobori S, Miyagawa K, Suzuki Y, Kubo T, Oyama M, Kohara Y, Fujiyama A, Arakawa K, Katayama T, Toyoda A, Kunieda T. Nat Commun. 2016 Sep 20;7:12808. doi: 10.1038/ncomms12808. PubMed 27649274.
Backbone
  Vector backbone: pAcGFP1-N1
  Backbone manufacturer: Clontech
  Vector type: Mammalian Expression
Growth in bacteria
  Bacterial resistance: Kanamycin, 50 μg/mL
  Growth temperature: 37°C
  Growth strain: DH5alpha
  Copy number: High Copy
Gene/Insert
  Gene/Insert name: Dsup (alt name: LC050827)
  Species: Ramazzottius varieornatus
  Promoter: CMV
  Tag / fusion protein: AcGFP1 (C terminal on insert)
  Cloning method: Gibson Cloning
  Sequencing primers: 5′ CMV-F
Terms and licenses: Academic/Nonprofit Terms; Industry Terms: Not Available to Industry
Depositor comments: Insert species is Ramazzottius varieornatus
How to cite: pAcGFP1-N1-Dsup was a gift from Takekazu Kunieda (Addgene plasmid # 90020 ; http://n2t.net/addgene:90020 ; RRID:Addgene_90020)
