[The description below was written by a language model from this plasmid's Addgene catalogue record and pLannotate feature annotations shown in this document.]
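Description:
pAcGFP1-N1-Dsup is a mammalian expression plasmid of about 6.1 kb built on the Clontech pAcGFP1-N1 backbone, designed for transient expression of a GFP-tagged form of Dsup (damage suppressor), a protein unique to the tardigrade Ramazzottius varieornatus. It replicates in E. coli at high copy from a ColE1/pUC-type origin and is selected with kanamycin. The single NeoR/KanR gene (Tn5 aminoglycoside phosphotransferase) sits downstream of both a bacterial bla-type promoter and the SV40 enhancer/early promoter and is terminated by the HSV TK polyadenylation signal, so the same marker can also confer G418 resistance in mammalian cells. An f1 origin is present as well, allowing single-stranded DNA production. The short ble, bGH poly(A) and SV40 large T antigen fragments in the annotation appear to be incidental matches to backbone sequence rather than functional parts.

The expression cassette uses the human CMV immediate-early enhancer and promoter to drive the Dsup coding sequence, which was inserted by Gibson assembly at the multiple cloning site. AcGFP1, a mammalian codon-optimized green fluorescent protein from Aequorea coerulescens, lies a short linker downstream and forms the C-terminal tag on Dsup. The transcript ends at the SV40 polyadenylation signal.

Dsup is annotated as a chromatin-associating protein that binds nucleosomes and shields DNA from hydroxyl radical damage caused by X-rays or hydrogen peroxide. The fluorescent fusion is therefore suited to visualizing Dsup localization in transfected mammalian cells and to examining its effects on DNA damage and radiotolerance.
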