Features (pLannotate 1.2.2; 15 found; start..end, strand, type, name):
     74..431     +  promoter       SV40 promoter: SV40 enhancer and early promoter
    466..1260    +  CDS            NeoR/KanR: aminoglycoside phosphotransferase from Tn5; aph(3')-II (or nptII); confers resistance to neomycin, kanamycin, and G418 (Geneticin®)
   1281..1433    +  CDS            ble (fragment): BLE_KLEPN - Experimental evidence at protein level: Swiss-Prot protein existence level 1. Binding protein with a strong affinity to the bleomycin family of antibiotics. Binds to CL990; an antimitotic-antibiotic compound. From Klebsiella pneumoniae.
   1492..1539    +  polyA_signal   HSV TK poly(A) signal: herpes simplex virus thymidine kinase polyadenylation signal (Cole and Stacy, 1985)
   1630..1646    -  polyA_signal   bGH poly(A) signal (fragment): bovine growth hormone polyadenylation signal
   1868..2456    +  rep_origin     ori: high-copy-number ColE1/pMB1/pBR322/pUC origin of replication
   2631..2934    +  enhancer       CMV enhancer: human cytomegalovirus immediate early enhancer
   2935..3138    +  promoter       CMV promoter: human cytomegalovirus (CMV) immediate early promoter
   3161..3220    +  misc_feature   MCS (fragment): multiple cloning site
   3221..4555    +  CDS            Dsup: DSUP_RAMVA - Experimental evidence at protein level: Swiss-Prot protein existence level 1. Unique chromatin-associating protein that contributes to the organism's exceptional tolerance to harsh environmental stresses (PubMed:27649274, PubMed:31571581). Binds with a higher affinity to nucleosomes than to free DNA (PubMed:31571581). Protects chromatin from damage caused by hydroxyl radical-mediated cleavage induced by X-rays or treatment with hydrogen peroxide (PubMed:27649274, PubMed:31571581). Suppresses X-ray-induced DNA damage that includes single-strand breaks (SSBs) as well as more hazardo
   4568..5287    +  CDS            AcGFP1: Aequorea coerulescens GFP mammalian codon-optimized
   5303..5386    +  CDS            large T antigen (fragment): large T antigen from SV40 (simian virus 40)
   5409..5530    +  polyA_signal   SV40 poly(A) signal: SV40 polyadenylation signal
   5564..5992    -  rep_origin     f1 ori (sequence partly withheld): f1 bacteriophage origin of replication; arrow indicates direction of (+) strand synthesis
   6019..72      +  promoter       AmpR promoter (across the origin): bla
>Addgene plasmid #90020 | pAcGFP1-N1-Dsup | addgene full sequence | sequence record 178858 | Addgene NGS Result
CATTCAAATATGTATCCGCTCATGAGACAATAACCCTGATAAATGCTTCAATAATATTGAAAAAGGAAGA
GTCCTGAGGCGGAAAGAACCAGCTGTGGAATGTGTGTCAGTTAGGGTGTGGAAAGTCCCCAGGCTCCCCA
GCAGGCAGAAGTATGCAAAGCATGCATCTCAATTAGTCAGCAACCAGGTGTGGAAAGTCCCCAGGCTCCC
CAGCAGGCAGAAGTATGCAAAGCATGCATCTCAATTAGTCAGCAACCATAGTCCCGCCCCTAACTCCGCC
CATCCCGCCCCTAACTCCGCCCAGTTCCGCCCATTCTCCGCCCCATGGCTGACTAATTTTTTTTATTTAT
GCAGAGGCCGAGGCCGCCTCGGCCTCTGAGCTATTCCAGAAGTAGTGAGGAGGCTTTTTTGGAGGCCTAG
GCTTTTGCAAAGATCGATCAAGAGACAGGATGAGGATCGTTTCGCATGATTGAACAAGATGGATTGCACG
CAGGTTCTCCGGCCGCTTGGGTGGAGAGGCTATTCGGCTATGACTGGGCACAACAGACAATCGGCTGCTC
TGATGCCGCCGTGTTCCGGCTGTCAGCGCAGGGGCGCCCGGTTCTTTTTGTCAAGACCGACCTGTCCGGT
GCCCTGAATGAACTGCAAGACGAGGCAGCGCGGCTATCGTGGCTGGCCACGACGGGCGTTCCTTGCGCAG
CTGTGCTCGACGTTGTCACTGAAGCGGGAAGGGACTGGCTGCTATTGGGCGAAGTGCCGGGGCAGGATCT
CCTGTCATCTCACCTTGCTCCTGCCGAGAAAGTATCCATCATGGCTGATGCAATGCGGCGGCTGCATACG
CTTGATCCGGCTACCTGCCCATTCGACCACCAAGCGAAACATCGCATCGAGCGAGCACGTACTCGGATGG
AAGCCGGTCTTGTCGATCAGGATGATCTGGACGAAGAGCATCAGGGGCTCGCGCCAGCCGAACTGTTCGC
CAGGCTCAAGGCGAGCATGCCCGACGGCGAGGATCTCGTCGTGACCCATGGCGATGCCTGCTTGCCGAAT
ATCATGGTGGAAAATGGCCGCTTTTCTGGATTCATCGACTGTGGCCGGCTGGGTGTGGCGGACCGCTATC
AGGACATAGCGTTGGCTACCCGTGATATTGCTGAAGAGCTTGGCGGCGAATGGGCTGACCGCTTCCTCGT
GCTTTACGGTATCGCCGCTCCCGATTCGCAGCGCATCGCCTTCTATCGCCTTCTTGACGAGTTCTTCTGA
GCGGGACTCTGGGGTTCGAAATGACCGACCAAGCGACGCCCAACCTGCCATCACGAGATTTCGATTCCAC
CGCCGCCTTCTATGAAAGGTTGGGCTTCGGAATCGTTTTCCGGGACGCCGGCTGGATGATCCTCCAGCGC
GGGGATCTCATGCTGGAGTTCTTCGCCCACCCTAGGGGGAGGCTAACTGAAACACGGAAGGAGACAATAC
CGGAAGGAACCCGCGCTATGACGGCAATAAAAAGACAGAATAAAACGCACGGTGTTGGGTCGTTTGTTCA
TAAACGCGGGGTTCGGTCCCAGGGCTGGCACTCTGTCGATACCCCACCGAGACCCCATTGGGGCCAATAC
GCCCGCGTTTCTTCCTTTTCCCCACCCCACCCCCCAAGTTCGGGTGAAGGCCCAGGGCTCGCAGCCAACG
TCGGGGCGGCAGGCCCTGCCATAGCCTCAGGTTACTCATATATACTTTAGATTGATTTAAAACTTCATTT
TTAATTTAAAAGGATCTAGGTGAAGATCCTTTTTGATAATCTCATGACCAAAATCCCTTAACGTGAGTTT
TCGTTCCACTGAGCGTCAGACCCCGTAGAAAAGATCAAAGGATCTTCTTGAGATCCTTTTTTTCTGCGCG
TAATCTGCTGCTTGCAAACAAAAAAACCACCGCTACCAGCGGTGGTTTGTTTGCCGGATCAAGAGCTACC
AACTCTTTTTCCGAAGGTAACTGGCTTCAGCAGAGCGCAGATACCAAATACTGTTCTTCTAGTGTAGCCG
TAGTTAGGCCACCACTTCAAGAACTCTGTAGCACCGCCTACATACCTCGCTCTGCTAATCCTGTTACCAG
TGGCTGCTGCCAGTGGCGATAAGTCGTGTCTTACCGGGTTGGACTCAAGACGATAGTTACCGGATAAGGC
GCAGCGGTCGGGCTGAACGGGGGGTTCGTGCACACAGCCCAGCTTGGAGCGAACGACCTACACCGAACTG
AGATACCTACAGCGTGAGCTATGAGAAAGCGCCACGCTTCCCGAAGGGAGAAAGGCGGACAGGTATCCGG
TAAGCGGCAGGGTCGGAACAGGAGAGCGCACGAGGGAGCTTCCAGGGGGAAACGCCTGGTATCTTTATAG
TCCTGTCGGGTTTCGCCACCTCTGACTTGAGCGTCGATTTTTGTGATGCTCGTCAGGGGGGCGGAGCCTA
TGGAAAAACGCCAGCAACGCGGCCTTTTTACGGTTCCTGGCCTTTTGCTGGCCTTTTGCTCACATGTTCT
TTCCTGCGTTATCCCCTGATTCTGTGGATAACCGTATTACCGCCATGCATTAGTTATTAATAGTAATCAA
TTACGGGGTCATTAGTTCATAGCCCATATATGGAGTTCCGCGTTACATAACTTACGGTAAATGGCCCGCC
TGGCTGACCGCCCAACGACCCCCGCCCATTGACGTCAATAATGACGTATGTTCCCATAGTAACGCCAATA
GGGACTTTCCATTGACGTCAATGGGTGGAGTATTTACGGTAAACTGCCCACTTGGCAGTACATCAAGTGT
ATCATATGCCAAGTACGCCCCCTATTGACGTCAATGACGGTAAATGGCCCGCCTGGCATTATGCCCAGTA
CATGACCTTATGGGACTTTCCTACTTGGCAGTACATCTACGTATTAGTCATCGCTATTACCATGGTGATG
CGGTTTTGGCAGTACATCAATGGGCGTGGATAGCGGTTTGACTCACGGGGATTTCCAAGTCTCCACCCCA
TTGACGTCAATGGGAGTTTGTTTTGGCACCAAAATCAACGGGACTTTCCAAAATGTCGTAACAACTCCGC
CCCATTGACGCAAATGGGCGGTAGGCGTGTACGGTGGGAGGTCTATATAAGCAGAGCTGGTTTAGTGAAC
CGTCAGATCCGCTAGCGCTACCGGACTCAGATCTCGAGCTCAAGCTTCGAATTCTGCAGTCGACGGTACC
ATGGCATCCACACACCAATCATCCACAGAACCCTCTTCCACAGGTAAATCTGAGGAAACGAAGAAAGATG
CTTCGCAAGGGAGCGGGCAAGACTCCAAGAACGTAACCGTTACCAAAGGTACCGGTTCCTCCGCCACCTC
AGCTGCCATTGTCAAGACAGGAGGATCCCAAGGCAAAGATTCCTCTACTACAGCGGGCTCTTCTAGTACT
CAGGGACAGAAGTTCAGTACTACACCTACCGACCCGAAAACTTTCAGCTCTGACCAAAAGGAGAAATCCA
AAAGCCCAGCCAAAGAAGTCCCGTCTGGTGGCGATAGTAAGTCCCAAGGTGACACCAAGTCTCAAAGCGA
CGCCAAATCTTCTGGACAAAGTCAGGGCCAGTCTAAAGACAGCGGCAAATCATCTTCCGACAGTAGCAAG
AGTCACTCTGTCATCGGAGCTGTCAAAGACGTCGTTGCAGGCGCCAAAGATGTCGCAGGAAAAGCCGTCG
AGGATGCTCCTAGCATCATGCATACTGCAGTCGATGCTGTGAAGAACGCAGCCACGACTGTGAAGGATGT
GGCATCGTCGGCTGCATCGACTGTGGCGGAGAAGGTAGTCGATGCTTACCACAGTGTGGTGGGAGACAAG
ACGGACGACAAGAAAGAGGGCGAGCACAGCGGCGACAAGAAGGACGACTCCAAAGCTGGAAGTGGCTCTG
GACAAGGTGGTGACAACAAGAAGTCTGAAGGAGAGACTTCTGGCCAAGCAGAATCCAGCTCTGGCAACGA
AGGAGCTGCTCCAGCCAAAGGCCGTGGTCGTGGACGGCCTCCAGCAGCTGCTAAAGGAGTTGCTAAGGGT
GCTGCAAAGGGCGCTGCCGCCTCCAAAGGAGCCAAGAGCGGTGCTGAATCCTCCAAGGGAGGAGAACAGT
CGTCAGGAGATATCGAGATGGCAGATGCTTCCTCCAAGGGAGGCTCGGACCAGAGGGATTCCGCGGCGAC
CGTTGGCGAAGGTGGTGCATCAGGCAGTGAGGGTGGAGCTAAGAAAGGCAGAGGGCGGGGCGCTGGTAAG
AAAGCGGATGCGGGTGATACGTCCGCTGAGCCGCCTCGGCGGTCGTCCCGCCTGACGTCTTCAGGTACAG
GGGCGGGTTCCGCTCCAGCTGCAGCGAAAGGCGGAGCGAAGCGTGCTGCTTCTTCCTCCAGTACACCTTC
CAACGCTAAGAAGCAAGCGACTGGAGGTGCTGGCAAAGCTGCTGCCACCAAAGCAACTGCTGCCAAATCG
GCAGCCTCTAAAGCTCCCCAGAATGGCGCAGGTGCCAAGAAGAAGGGAGGAAAGGCTGGAGGACGGAAGA
GGAAGGATCCACCGGTCATGGTGAGCAAGGGCGCCGAGCTGTTCACCGGCATCGTGCCCATCCTGATCGA
GCTGAATGGCGATGTGAATGGCCACAAGTTCAGCGTGAGCGGCGAGGGCGAGGGCGATGCCACCTACGGC
AAGCTGACCCTGAAGTTCATCTGCACCACCGGCAAGCTGCCTGTGCCCTGGCCCACCCTGGTGACCACCC
TGAGCTACGGCGTGCAGTGCTTCTCACGCTACCCCGATCACATGAAGCAGCACGACTTCTTCAAGAGCGC
CATGCCTGAGGGCTACATCCAGGAGCGCACCATCTTCTTCGAGGATGACGGCAACTACAAGTCGCGCGCC
GAGGTGAAGTTCGAGGGCGATACCCTGGTGAATCGCATCGAGCTGACCGGCACCGATTTCAAGGAGGATG
GCAACATCCTGGGCAATAAGATGGAGTACAACTACAACGCCCACAATGTGTACATCATGACCGACAAGGC
CAAGAATGGCATCAAGGTGAACTTCAAGATCCGCCACAACATCGAGGATGGCAGCGTGCAGCTGGCCGAC
CACTACCAGCAGAATACCCCCATCGGCGATGGCCCTGTGCTGCTGCCCGATAACCACTACCTGTCCACCC
AGAGCGCCCTGTCCAAGGACCCCAACGAGAAGCGCGATCACATGATCTACTTCGGCTTCGTGACCGCCGC
CGCCATCACCCACGGCATGGATGAGCTGTACAAGTGAGCGGCCGCGACTCTAGATCATAATCAGCCATAC
CACATTTGTAGAGGTTTTACTTGCTTTAAAAAACCTCCCACACCTCCCCCTGAACCTGAAACATAAAATG
AATGCAATTGTTGTTGTTAACTTGTTTATTGCAGCTTATAATGGTTACAAATAAAGCAATAGCATCACAA
ATTTCACAAATAAAGCATTTTTTTCACTGCATTCTAGTTGTGGTTTGTCCAAACTCATCAATGTATCTTA
AGGCGTAAATTGTAAGCGTTAATATTTTGTTAAAATTCGCGTTAAATTTTTGTTAAATCAGCTCATTTTT
TAACCAATAGGCCGAAATCGGCAAAATCCCTTATAAATCAAAAGAATAGACCGAGATAGGGT
[37 nt withheld, positions 5663-5699]
AAAGAACGTGGACTCCAACGTCAAAGG
[49 nt withheld, positions 5727-5775]
T
[91 nt withheld, positions 5777-5867]
G
[124 nt withheld, positions 5869-5992]
CAGGTGGCACTTTTCGGGGAAATGTGCGCGGAACCCCTATTTGTTTATTTTTCTAAATA
